>Addgene plasmid #142709 | TFORF0906 | addgene full sequence | sequence record 397771 | Addgene NGS Result
TTAATGTAGTCTTATGCAATACTCTTGTAGTCTTGCAACATGGTAACGATGAGTTAGCAACATGCCTTAC
AAGGAGAGAAAAAGCACCGTGCATGCCGATTGGTGGAAGTAAGGTGGTACGATCGTGCCTTATTAGGAAG
GCAACAGACGGGTCTGACATGGATTGGACGAACCACTGAATTGCCGCATTGCAGAGATATTGTATTTAAG
TGCCTAGCTCGATACATAAACGGGTCTCTCTGGTTAGACCAGATCTGAGCCTGGGAGCTCTCTGGCTAAC
TAGGGAACCCACTGCTTAAGCCTCAATAAAGCTTGCCTTGAGTGCTTCAAGTAGTGTGTGCCCGTCTGTT
GTGTGACTCTGGTAACTAGAGATCCCTCAGACCCTTTTAGTCAGTGTGGAAAATCTCTAGCAGTGGCGCC
CGAACAGGGACTTGAAAGCGAAAGGGAAACCAGAGGAGCTCTCTCGACGCAGGACTCGGCTTGCTGAAGC
GCGCACGGCAAGAGGCGAGGGGCGGCGACTGGTGAGTACGCCAAAAATTTTGACTAGCGGAGGCTAGAAG
GAGAGAGATGGGTGCGAGAGCGTCAGTATTAAGCGGGGGAGAATTAGATCGCGATGGGAAAAAATTCGGT
TAAGGCCAGGGGGAAAGAAAAAATATAAATTAAAACATATAGTATGGGCAAGCAGGGAGCTAGAACGATT
CGCAGTTAATCCTGGCCTGTTAGAAACATCAGAAGGCTGTAGACAAATACTGGGACAGCTACAACCATCC
CTTCAGACAGGATCAGAAGAACTTAGATCATTATATAATACAGTAGCAACCCTCTATTGTGTGCATCAAA
GGATAGAGATAAAAGACACCAAGGAAGCTTTAGACAAGATAGAGGAAGAGCAAAACAAAAGTAAGACCAC
CGCACAGCAAGCGGCCGCTGATCTTCAGACCTGGAGGAGGAGATATGAGGGACAATTGGAGAAGTGAATT
ATATAAATATAAAGTAGTAAAAATTGAACCATTAGGAGTAGCACCCACCAAGGCAAAGAGAAGAGTGGTG
CAGAGAGAAAAAAGAGCAGTGGGAATAGGAGCTTTGTTCCTTGGGTTCTTGGGAGCAGCAGGAAGCACTA
TGGGCGCAGCGTCAATGACGCTGACGGTACAGGCCAGACAATTATTGTCTGGTATAGTGCAGCAGCAGAA
CAATTTGCTGAGGGCTATTGAGGCGCAACAGCATCTGTTGCAACTCACAGTCTGGGGCATCAAGCAGCTC
CAGGCAAGAATCCTGGCTGTGGAAAGATACCTAAAGGATCAACAGCTCCTGGGGATTTGGGGTTGCTCTG
GAAAACTCATTTGCACCACTGCTGTGCCTTGGAATGCTAGTTGGAGTAATAAATCTCTGGAACAGATTTG
GAATCACACGACCTGGATGGAGTGGGACAGAGAAATTAACAATTACACAAGCTTAATACACTCCTTAATT
GAAGAATCGCAAAACCAGCAAGAAAAGAATGAACAAGAATTATTGGAATTAGATAAATGGGCAAGTTTGT
GGAATTGGTTTAACATAACAAATTGGCTGTGGTATATAAAATTATTCATAATGATAGTAGGAGGCTTGGT
AGGTTTAAGAATAGTTTTTGCTGTACTTTCTATAGTGAATAGAGTTAGGCAGGGATATTCACCATTATCG
TTTCAGACCCACCTCCCAACCCCGAGGGGACCCATGCATTGCATCTCAATTAGTCAGCAACCAGGTGTGG
AAAGTCCCCAGGCTCCCCAGCAGGCAGAAGTATGCAAAGCATGCGTCTCAATTAGTCAGCAACCATAGTC
CCGCCCCTAACTCCGCCCATCCCGCCCCTAACTCCGCCCAGTTCCGCCCATTCTCCGCCCCATGGCTGAC
TAATTTTTTTTATTTATGCAGAGGCCGAGGCCGCCTCGGCCTCTGAGCTATTCCAGAAGTAGTGAGGAGG
CTTTTTTGGAGGCCTAGGCTTTTGCAAAAAGCTTTCTAGAGGTACCACCGGAGCTTACCATGACCGAGTA
CAAGCCCACGGTGCGCCTCGCCACCCGCGACGACGTCCCCAGGGCCGTACGCACCCTCGCCGCCGCGTTC
GCCGACTACCCCGCCACGCGCCACACCGTCGATCCGGACCGCCACATCGAGCGGGTCACCGAGCTGCAAG
AACTCTTCCTCACGCGCGTCGGGCTCGACATCGGCAAGGTGTGGGTCGCGGACGACGGCGCCGCCGTGGC
GGTCTGGACCACGCCGGAGAGCGTCGAAGCGGGGGCGGTGTTCGCCGAGATCGGCCCGCGCATGGCCGAG
TTGAGCGGTTCCCGGCTGGCCGCGCAGCAACAGATGGAAGGCCTCCTGGCGCCGCACCGGCCCAAGGAGC
CCGCGTGGTTCCTGGCCACCGTCGGCGTCTCGCCCGACCACCAGGGCAAGGGTCTGGGCAGCGCCGTCGT
GCTCCCCGGAGTGGAGGCGGCCGAGCGCGCCGGGGTGCCCGCCTTCCTGGAGACCTCCGCGCCCCGCAAC
CTCCCCTTCTACGAGCGGCTCGGCTTCACCGTCACCGCCGACGTCGAGGTGCCCGAAGGACCGCGCACCT
GGTGCATGACCCGCAAGCCCGGTGCCAGTTAACGAATTCTAGATCTTGAGACAAATGGCAGTATTCATCC
ACAATTTTAAAAGAAAAGGGGGGATTGGGGGGTACAGTGCAGGGGAAAGAATAGTAGACATAATAGCAAC
AGACATACAAACTAAAGAATTACAAAAACAAATTACAAAAATTCAAAATTTTCGGGTTTATTACAGGGAC
AGCAGAGATCCACTTTGGCGCCGGCTCGAGGCCTGCAGGTGCAAAGATGGATAAAGTTTTAAACAGAGAG
GAATCTTTGCAGCTAATGGACCTTCTAGGTCTTGAAAGGAGTGGGAATTGGCTCCGGTGCCCGTCAGTGG
GCAGAGCGCACATCGCCCACAGTCCCCGAGAAGTTGGGGGGAGGGGTCGGCAATTGAACCGGTGCCTAGA
GAAGGTGGCGCGGGGTAAACTGGGAAAGTGATGTCGTGTACTGGCTCCGCCTTTTTCCCGAGGGTGGGGG
AGAACCGTATATAAGTGCAGTAGTCGCCGTGAACGTTCTTTTTCGCAACGGGTTTGCCGCCAGAACACAG
GTAAGTGCCGTGTGTGGTTCCCGCGGGCCTGGCCTCTTTACGGGTTATGGCCCTTGCGTGCCTTGAATTA
CTTCCACCTGGCTGCAGTACGTGATTCTTGATCCCGAGCTTCGGGTTGGAAGTGGGTGGGAGAGTTCGAG
GCCTTGCGCTTAAGGAGCCCCTTCGCCTCGTGCTTGAGTTGAGGCCTGGCCTGGGCGCTGGGGCCGCCGC
GTGCGAATCTGGTGGCACCTTCGCGCCTGTCTCGCTGCTTTCGATAAGTCTCTAGCCATTTAAAATTTTT
GATGACCTGCTGCGACGCTTTTTTTCTGGCAAGATAGTCTTGTAAATGCGGGCCAAGATCTGCACACTGG
TATTTCGGTTTTTGGGGCCGCGGGCGGCGACGGGGCCCGTGCGTCCCAGCGCACATGTTCGGCGAGGCGG
GGCCTGCGAGCGCGGCCACCGAGAATCGGACGGGGGTAGTCTCAAGCTGGCCGGCCTGCTCTGGTGCCTG
GCCTCGCGCCGCCGTGTATCGCCCCGCCCTGGGCGGCAAGGCTGGCCCGGTCGGCACCAGTTGCGTGAGC
GGAAAGATGGCCGCTTCCCGGCCCTGCTGCAGGGAGCTCAAAATGGAGGACGCGGCGCTCGGGAGAGCGG
GCGGGTGAGTCACCCACACAAAGGAAAAGGGCCTTTCCGTCCTCAGCCGTCGCTTCATGTGACTCCACGG
AGTACCGGGCGCCGTCCAGGCACCTCGATTAGTTCTCGAGCTTTTGGAGTACGTCGTCTTTAGGTTGGGG
GGAGGGGTTTTATGCGATGGAGTTTCCCCACACTGAGTGGGTGGAGACTGAAGTTAGGCCAGCTTGGCAC
TTGATGTAATTCTCCTTGGAATTTGCCCTTTTTGAGTTTGGATCTTGGTTCATTCTCAAGCCTCAGACAG
TGGTTCAAAGTTTTTTTCTTCCATTTCAGGTGTCGTGAGGCTAGCACCGCCACCATGCTGCTTCTGCCAA
GCGCCGCGGACGGCCGGGGCACCGCCATCACCCACGCTCTGACCTCTGCCTCTACACTCTGTCAAGTTGA
ACCTGTGGGAAGATGGTTTGAAGCTTTTGTTAAGAGGAGAAACAGAAATGCTTCTGCCTCTTTTCAGGAA
CTGGAGGATAAGAAAGAGTTATCCGAGGAATCAGAAGATGAAGAATTGCAGTTGGAAGAGTTTCCCATGC
TGAAAACACTTGATCCCAAAGACTGGAAGAACCAAGATCATTATGCAGTTCTTGGACTTGGCCATGTGAG
ATACAAGGCTACACAGAGACAGATCAAAGCAGCTCATAAAGCAATGGTTTTAAAACATCACCCAGACAAA
CGGAAAGCAGCTGGTGAACCAATAAAAGAAGGAGATAATGACTACTTCACTTGCATAACTAAAGCTTATG
AAATGTTATCTGATCCAGTGAAAAGACGAGCATTTAACAGTGTAGATCCTACTTTTGATAACTCAGTTCC
TTCTAAAAGTGAAGCAAAGGATAATTTCTTCGAAGTGTTTACCCCAGTGTTTGAAAGGAATTCCAGATGG
TCAAATAAAAAAAATGTTCCTAAACTTGGTGATATGAATTCATCATTTGAAGATGTAGATATATTTTATT
CTTTCTGGTATAATTTTGATTCTTGGAGAGAATTTTCTTATTTAGATGAAGAAGAAAAAGAAAAAGCAGA
ATGTCGTGATGAGAGGAGATGGATTGAAAAGCAGAACAGAGCAACAAGAGCACAAAGAAAAAAAGAAGAA
ATGAACAGAATAAGAACATTAGTTGACAATGCATACAGCTGTGATCCAAGGATAAAAAAGTTCAAGGAAG
AAGAAAAAGCCAAGAAAGAAGCAGAAAAGAAAGCAAAAGCAGAAGCTAAACGGAAGGAGCAAGAAGCTAA
AGAAAAACAAAGACAAGCTGAATTAGAAGCTGCTCGGTTAGCTAAGGAGAAAGAAGAGGAGGAAGTCAGA
CAGCAAGCATTGCTGGCAAAGAAGGAAAAAGATATCCAGAAAAAAGCCATTAAGAAGGAAAGGCAAAAAC
TTCGAAACTCATGCAAGATAGAAGAAATAAATGAGCAAATCAGAAAAGAGAAAGAGGAAGCTGAGGCTCG
TATGCGACAAGCATCTAAGAACACAGAGAAATCAACTGGTGGAGGTGGAAATGGAAGTAAAAATTGGTCA
GAAGATGATCTACAATTACTAATTAAAGCTGTGAATCTGTTCCCTGCTGGAACAAATTCAAGATGGGAAG
TTATTGCTAATTACATGAACATACATTCTTCCTCTGGAGTCAAAAGAACTGCCAAAGATGTTATTGGCAA
AGCAAAGAGTCTCCAAAAACTTGACCCTCATCAAAAAGATGACATAAATAAAAAGGCATTTGATAAGTTC
AAAAAAGAACATGGAGTGGTACCTCAAGCAGACAACGCAACGCCTTCAGAACGATTTGAAGGTCCATATA
CAGACTTCACCCCTTGGACAACAGAAGAACAGAAGCTTTTGGAACAAGCTTTGAAAACATACCCAGTAAA
TACACCTGAAAGATGGGAAAAAATAGCAGAAGCGGTGCCTGGCAGGACAAAGAAGGACTGCATGAAACGA
TACAAGGAACTTGTCGAGATGGTAAAAGCAAAGAAAGCTGCTCAAGAACAAGTGCTGAATGCAAGTAGAG
CCAAGAAATAGTAATGAACTAGTCCGTAACTTGAAAGTATTTCGATTTCTTGGCTTTATATATCTTGTGG
AAAGGACGACAAGTTCTCGCATGTTAACTCCGTACGCGTTAAGTCGACAATCAACCTCTGGATTACAAAA
TTTGTGAAAGATTGACTGGTATTCTTAACTATGTTGCTCCTTTTACGCTATGTGGATACGCTGCTTTAAT
GCCTTTGTATCATGCTATTGCTTCCCGTATGGCTTTCATTTTCTCCTCCTTGTATAAATCCTGGTTGCTG
TCTCTTTATGAGGAGTTGTGGCCCGTTGTCAGGCAACGTGGCGTGGTGTGCACTGTGTTTGCTGACGCAA
CCCCCACTGGTTGGGGCATTGCCACCACCTGTCAGCTCCTTTCCGGGACTTTCGCTTTCCCCCTCCCTAT
TGCCACGGCGGAACTCATCGCCGCCTGCCTTGCCCGCTGCTGGACAGGGGCTCGGCTGTTGGGCACTGAC
AATTCCGTGGTGTTGTCGGGGAAATCATCGTCCTTTCCTTGGCTGCTCGCCTGTGTTGCCACCTGGATTC
TGCGCGGGACGTCCTTCTGCTACGTCCCTTCGGCCCTCAATCCAGCGGACCTTCCTTCCCGCGGCCTGCT
GCCGGCTCTGCGGCCTCTTCCGCGTCTTCGCCTTCGCCCTCAGACGAGTCGGATCTCCCTTTGGGCCGCC
TCCCCGCGTCGACTTTAAGACCAATGACTTACAAGGCAGCTGTAGATCTTAGCCACTTTTTAAAAGAAAA
GGGGGGACTGGAAGGGCTAATTCACTCCCAACGAAGACAAGATCTGCTTTTTGCTTGTACTGGGTCTCTC
TGGTTAGACCAGATCTGAGCCTGGGAGCTCTCTGGCTAACTAGGGAACCCACTGCTTAAGCCTCAATAAA
GCTTGCCTTGAGTGCTTCAAGTAGTGTGTGCCCGTCTGTTGTGTGACTCTGGTAACTAGAGATCCCTCAG
ACCCTTTTAGTCAGTGTGGAAAATCTCTAGCAGTACGTATAGTAGTTCATGTCATCTTATTATTCAGTAT
TTATAACTTGCAAAGAAATGAATATCAGAGAGTGAGAGGAACTTGTTTATTGCAGCTTATAATGGTTACA
AATAAAGCAATAGCATCACAAATTTCACAAATAAAGCATTTTTTTCACTGCATTCTAGTTGTGGTTTGTC
CAAACTCATCAATGTATCTTATCATGTCTGGCTCTAGCTATCCCGCCCCTAACTCCGCCCATCCCGCCCC
TAACTCCGCCCAGTTCCGCCCATTCTCCGCCCCATGGCTGACTAATTTTTTTTATTTATGCAGAGGCCGA
GGCCGCCTCGGCCTCTGAGCTATTCCAGAAGTAGTGAGGAGGCTTTTTTGGAGGCCTAGGGACGTACCCA
ATTCGCCCTATAGTGAGTCGTATTACGCGCGCTCACTGGCCGTCGTTTTACAACGTCGTGACTGGGAAAA
CCCTGGCGTTACCCAACTTAATCGCCTTGCAGCACATCCCCCTTTCGCCAGCTGGCGTAATAGCGAAGAG
GCCCGCACCGATCGCCCTTCCCAACAGTTGCGCAGCCTGAATGGCGAATGGG
[124 nt withheld, positions 7403-7526]
C
[91 nt withheld, positions 7528-7618]
A
[49 nt withheld, positions 7620-7668]
CCTTTGACGTTGGAGTCCACGTTCTTT
[37 nt withheld, positions 7696-7732]
ACCCTATCTCGGTCTATTCTTTTGATTTATAAGGGATTTTGCCGATTTCGGCCTATTGGTTAAAAAATGA
GCTGATTTAACAAAAATTTAACGCGAATTTTAACAAAATATTAACGCTTACAATTTAGGTGGCACTTTTC
GGGGAAATGTGCGCGGAACCCCTATTTGTTTATTTTTCTAAATACATTCAAATATGTATCCGCTCATGAG
ACAATAACCCTGATAAATGCTTCAATAATATTGAAAAAGGAAGAGTATGAGTATTCAACATTTCCGTGTC
GCCCTTATTCCCTTTTTTGCGGCATTTTGCCTTCCTGTTTTTGCTCACCCAGAAACGCTGGTGAAAGTAA
AAGATGCTGAAGATCAGTTGGGTGCACGAGTGGGTTACATCGAACTGGATCTCAACAGCGGTAAGATCCT
TGAGAGTTTTCGCCCCGAAGAACGTTTTCCAATGATGAGCACTTTTAAAGTTCTGCTATGTGGCGCGGTA
TTATCCCGTATTGACGCCGGGCAAGAGCAACTCGGTCGCCGCATACACTATTCTCAGAATGACTTGGTTG
AGTACTCACCAGTCACAGAAAAGCATCTTACGGATGGCATGACAGTAAGAGAATTATGCAGTGCTGCCAT
AACCATGAGTGATAACACTGCGGCCAACTTACTTCTGACAACGATCGGAGGACCGAAGGAGCTAACCGCT
TTTTTGCACAACATGGGGGATCATGTAACTCGCCTTGATCGTTGGGAACCGGAGCTGAATGAAGCCATAC
CAAACGACGAGCGTGACACCACGATGCCTGTAGCAATGGCAACAACGTTGCGCAAACTATTAACTGGCGA
ACTACTTACTCTAGCTTCCCGGCAACAATTAATAGACTGGATGGAGGCGGATAAAGTTGCAGGACCACTT
CTGCGCTCGGCCCTTCCGGCTGGCTGGTTTATTGCTGATAAATCTGGAGCCGGTGAGCGTGGGTCTCGCG
GTATCATTGCAGCACTGGGGCCAGATGGTAAGCCCTCCCGTATCGTAGTTATCTACACGACGGGGAGTCA
GGCAACTATGGATGAACGAAATAGACAGATCGCTGAGATAGGTGCCTCACTGATTAAGCATTGGTAACTG
TCAGACCAAGTTTACTCATATATACTTTAGATTGATTTAAAACTTCATTTTTAATTTAAAAGGATCTAGG
TGAAGATCCTTTTTGATAATCTCATGACCAAAATCCCTTAACGTGAGTTTTCGTTCCACTGAGCGTCAGA
CCCCGTAGAAAAGATCAAAGGATCTTCTTGAGATCCTTTTTTTCTGCGCGTAATCTGCTGCTTGCAAACA
AAAAAACCACCGCTACCAGCGGTGGTTTGTTTGCCGGATCAAGAGCTACCAACTCTTTTTCCGAAGGTAA
CTGGCTTCAGCAGAGCGCAGATACCAAATACTGTTCTTCTAGTGTAGCCGTAGTTAGGCCACCACTTCAA
GAACTCTGTAGCACCGCCTACATACCTCGCTCTGCTAATCCTGTTACCAGTGGCTGCTGCCAGTGGCGAT
AAGTCGTGTCTTACCGGGTTGGACTCAAGACGATAGTTACCGGATAAGGCGCAGCGGTCGGGCTGAACGG
GGGGTTCGTGCACACAGCCCAGCTTGGAGCGAACGACCTACACCGAACTGAGATACCTACAGCGTGAGCT
ATGAGAAAGCGCCACGCTTCCCGAAGGGAGAAAGGCGGACAGGTATCCGGTAAGCGGCAGGGTCGGAACA
GGAGAGCGCACGAGGGAGCTTCCAGGGGGAAACGCCTGGTATCTTTATAGTCCTGTCGGGTTTCGCCACC
TCTGACTTGAGCGTCGATTTTTGTGATGCTCGTCAGGGGGGCGGAGCCTATGGAAAAACGCCAGCAACGC
GGCCTTTTTACGGTTCCTGGCCTTTTGCTGGCCTTTTGCTCACATGTTCTTTCCTGCGTTATCCCCTGAT
TCTGTGGATAACCGTATTACCGCCTTTGAGTGAGCTGATACCGCTCGCCGCAGCCGAACGACCGAGCGCA
GCGAGTCAGTGAGCGAGGAAGCGGAAGAGCGCCCAATACGCAAACCGCCTCTCCCCGCGCGTTGGCCGAT
TCATTAATGCAGCTGGCACGACAGGTTTCCCGACTGGAAAGCGGGCAGTGAGCGCAACGCAATTAATGTG
AGTTAGCTCACTCATTAGGCACCCCAGGCTTTACACTTTATGCTTCCGGCTCGTATGTTGTGTGGAATTG
TGAGCGGATAACAATTTCACACAGGAAACAGCTATGACCATGATTACGCCAAGCGCGCAATTAACCCTCA
CTAAAGGGAACAAAAGCTGGAGCTGCAAGC
Features (pLannotate 1.2.2; 31 found; start..end, strand, type, name):
      5..231     +  promoter       RSV promoter: Rous sarcoma virus enhancer/promoter
    232..412     +  LTR            5' LTR (truncated): truncated 5' long terminal repeat (LTR) from HIV-1
    459..584     +  misc_feature   HIV-1 Ψ: packaging signal of human immunodeficiency virus type 1
    568..931     +  CDS            HIV-1 gag (fragment): gag protein from human immunodeficiency virus 1; gag
   1077..1310    +  misc_feature   RRE: The Rev response element (RRE) of HIV-1 allows for Rev-dependent mRNA export from the nucleus to the cytoplasm.
   1687..1713    +  CDS            Rev (fragment): human immunodeficiency virus 1 (HIV-1) Rev protein; rev; enhances nuclear export of unspliced and incompletely spliced viral mRNAs
   1720..1743    +  promoter       SV40 promoter (fragment): SV40 early promoter
   1744..1815    +  promoter       SV40 promoter (fragment): SV40 enhancer and early promoter
   1839..1974    +  rep_origin     SV40 ori: SV40 origin of replication
   2020..2616    +  CDS            PuroR (fragment): puromycin N-acetyltransferase; pac from Streptomyces; confers resistance to puromycin
   2665..2782    +  misc_feature   cPPT/CTS: central polypurine tract and central termination sequence of HIV-1
   2847..2913    +  CDS            small t antigen (fragment): SV40 (simian virus 40) small t antigen
   2920..4098    +  promoter       EF-1α promoter: strong constitutive promoter for human elongation factor EF-1α
   4115..5818    +  CDS            DNAJC2 (fragment): DNJC2_HUMAN - Also known as MPHOSPH11, MPP11, ZRF1. Experimental evidence at protein level: Swiss-Prot protein existence level 1. Acts both as a chaperone in the cytosol and as a chromatin regulator in the nucleus. When cytosolic, acts as a molecular chaperone: component of the ribosome-associated complex (RAC), a complex involved in folding or maintaining nascent polypeptides in a folding-competent state. In the RAC complex, stimulates the ATPase activity of the ribosome-associated pool of Hsp70-type chaperones HSPA14 that bind to the nascent polypeptide chain. When nuclear, mediates the swit
   5834..5887    +  promoter       U6 promoter (fragment): RNA polymerase III promoter for human U6 snRNA
   5929..6517    +  misc_feature   WPRE: woodchuck hepatitis virus posttranscriptional regulatory element
   6568..6587    +  misc_feature   cPPT/CTS (fragment): central polypurine tract and central termination sequence of HIV-1
   6589..6822    +  LTR            3' LTR (ΔU3): self-inactivating 3' long terminal repeat (LTR) from HIV-1
   6900..7021    +  polyA_signal   SV40 poly(A) signal: SV40 polyadenylation signal
   7061..7196    +  rep_origin     SV40 ori: SV40 origin of replication
   7217..7235    -  promoter       T7 promoter: promoter for bacteriophage T7 RNA polymerase
   7243..7398    +  CDS            lacZα (fragment): LacZα fragment of β-galactosidase; lacZ fragment
   7403..7831    +  rep_origin     f1 ori (sequence partly withheld): f1 bacteriophage origin of replication; arrow indicates direction of (+) strand synthesis
   7884..7988    +  promoter       AmpR promoter: bla
   7989..8849    +  CDS            AmpR: β-lactamase; bla; confers resistance to ampicillin, carbenicillin, and related antibiotics
   9020..9608    +  rep_origin     ori: high-copy-number ColE1/pMB1/pBR322/pUC origin of replication
   9791..9883    +  CDS            lacI (fragment): lac repressor; lacI; The lac repressor binds to the lac operator to inhibit transcription in E. coli. This inhibition can be relieved by adding lactose or isopropyl-β-D-thiogalactopyranoside (IPTG).
   9896..9917    +  protein_bind   CAP binding site: CAP binding activates transcription in the presence of cAMP. E. coli catabolite activator protein
   9932..9962    +  promoter       lac promoter: promoter for the E. coli lac operon
   9970..9986    +  protein_bind   lac operator: The lac repressor binds to the lac operator to inhibit transcription in E. coli. This inhibition can be relieved by adding lactose or isopropyl-β-D-thiogalactopyranoside (IPTG). lac repressor encoded by lacI
  10031..10049   +  promoter       T3 promoter: promoter for bacteriophage T3 RNA polymerase
