[The description below was written by a language model from this plasmid's Addgene catalogue record and pLannotate feature annotations shown in this document.]
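Description:
TFORF0906 is a third-generation-style, self-inactivating lentiviral expression plasmid built on the pLX_TRC317 backbone and carrying the human DNAJC2 open reading frame (also known as ZRF1, ZUO1 or MPP11). It belongs to a barcoded transcription factor ORF collection in which each clone carries a unique 24-bp barcode, so that the factor delivered to a given cell can be identified in pooled overexpression screens. In bacteria, the roughly 10.1 kb plasmid replicates from a high-copy ColE1/pUC-type origin and is selected with ampicillin through the bla gene. An f1 origin and remnants of a lac/T7/T3 cloning region are also present in the backbone. The depositor cautions that the plasmid can recombine, which is a common issue with LTR-containing vectors.

The viral genome is transcribed from an RSV promoter fused to a truncated HIV-1 5' LTR. This is followed by the Ψ packaging signal, a gag fragment, the RRE for Rev-dependent nuclear export, and a cPPT/CTS element, and the genome ends in a ΔU3 3' LTR with a downstream SV40 polyadenylation signal. Two expression units lie between the LTRs. An SV40 early promoter drives puromycin N-acetyltransferase for selection of transduced mammalian cells, and the strong constitutive EF-1α promoter drives DNAJC2. A WPRE downstream of the ORF enhances transcript stability and expression. The barcode itself is not annotated in the feature table, and the short U6 promoter fragment called between the ORF and the WPRE is probably residual sequence rather than a functional unit. DNAJC2 encodes a protein that acts as a ribosome-associated chaperone in the cytosol and as a chromatin regulator in the nucleus. The construct is intended for lentiviral overexpression of this factor, alone or in pooled screens.
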