Addgene plasmid #142709: TFORF0906
Purpose: Lentiviral vector for overexpressing transcription factor ORFs with unique 24-bp barcodes. Barcodes facilitate identification of transcription factors in pooled screens.
Depositing lab: Feng Zhang. Depositing organization: Broad Institute. Publication: A transcription factor atlas of directed differentiation. Joung J, Ma S, Tay T, Geiger-Schuller KR, Kirchgatterer PC, Verdine VK, Guo B, Arias-Garcia MA, Allen WE, Singh A, Kuksenko O, Abudayyeh OO, Gootenberg JS, Fu Z, Macrae RK, Buenrostro JD, Regev A, Zhang F. Cell. 2023 Jan 5;186(1):209-229.e26. doi: 10.1016/j.cell.2022.11.026. PubMed 36608654.
Backbone
  Vector backbone: pLX_TRC317
  Backbone manufacturer: Broad Institute Genetic Perturbation Platform
  Backbone size w/o insert (bp): 8264
  Vector type: Mammalian Expression, Lentiviral
  Selectable markers: Puromycin
Growth in bacteria
  Bacterial resistance: Ampicillin, 100 μg/mL
  Growth temperature: 37°C
  Growth strain: NEB Stable
  Copy number: High Copy
Gene/Insert
  Gene/Insert name: DNAJC2
  Species: H. sapiens (human)
  Insert size (bp): 1808
  Entrez Gene: DNAJC2 (a.k.a. ZRF1, ZUO1, MPP11, MPHOSPH11)
  Promoter: EF1a
  Cloning method: Unknown
  Sequencing primers: 5′ GGGTGGAGACTGAAGTTAGGCCAG; 3′ CACATAGCGTAAAAGGAGCAACATAG
Terms and licenses: Academic/Nonprofit Terms; Industry Terms: Not Available to Industry
Depositor comments: NM_001129887,ENST00000249270 . The transcription factor ORF portion of this plasmid was synthesized by Genewiz. Please test multiple small colonies in case of plasmid recombination. To make this collection available in a timely manner, a portion of this collection was not fully sequenced by Addgene. If an Addgene verified full plasmid sequence is not available, please contact us prior to placing an order to request the full sequence.
How to cite: TFORF0906 was a gift from Feng Zhang (Addgene plasmid # 142709 ; http://n2t.net/addgene:142709 ; RRID:Addgene_142709)
