>Addgene plasmid #142709 | TFORF0906 | depositor partial sequence | sequence record 280265 | Insert
ACCGCCACCATGCTGCTTCTGCCAAGCGCCGCGGACGGCCGGGGCACCGCCATCACCCACGCTCTGACCT
CTGCCTCTACACTCTGTCAAGTTGAACCTGTGGGAAGATGGTTTGAAGCTTTTGTTAAGAGGAGAAACAG
AAATGCTTCTGCCTCTTTTCAGGAACTGGAGGATAAGAAAGAGTTATCCGAGGAATCAGAAGATGAAGAA
TTGCAGTTGGAAGAGTTTCCCATGCTGAAAACACTTGATCCCAAAGACTGGAAGAACCAAGATCATTATG
CAGTTCTTGGACTTGGCCATGTGAGATACAAGGCTACACAGAGACAGATCAAAGCAGCTCATAAAGCAAT
GGTTTTAAAACATCACCCAGACAAACGGAAAGCAGCTGGTGAACCAATAAAAGAAGGAGATAATGACTAC
TTCACTTGCATAACTAAAGCTTATGAAATGTTATCTGATCCAGTGAAAAGACGAGCATTTAACAGTGTAG
ATCCTACTTTTGATAACTCAGTTCCTTCTAAAAGTGAAGCAAAGGATAATTTCTTCGAAGTGTTTACCCC
AGTGTTTGAAAGGAATTCCAGATGGTCAAATAAAAAAAATGTTCCTAAACTTGGTGATATGAATTCATCA
TTTGAAGATGTAGATATATTTTATTCTTTCTGGTATAATTTTGATTCTTGGAGAGAATTTTCTTATTTAG
ATGAAGAAGAAAAAGAAAAAGCAGAATGTCGTGATGAGAGGAGATGGATTGAAAAGCAGAACAGAGCAAC
AAGAGCACAAAGAAAAAAAGAAGAAATGAACAGAATAAGAACATTAGTTGACAATGCATACAGCTGTGAT
CCAAGGATAAAAAAGTTCAAGGAAGAAGAAAAAGCCAAGAAAGAAGCAGAAAAGAAAGCAAAAGCAGAAG
CTAAACGGAAGGAGCAAGAAGCTAAAGAAAAACAAAGACAAGCTGAATTAGAAGCTGCTCGGTTAGCTAA
GGAGAAAGAAGAGGAGGAAGTCAGACAGCAAGCATTGCTGGCAAAGAAGGAAAAAGATATCCAGAAAAAA
GCCATTAAGAAGGAAAGGCAAAAACTTCGAAACTCATGCAAGATAGAAGAAATAAATGAGCAAATCAGAA
AAGAGAAAGAGGAAGCTGAGGCTCGTATGCGACAAGCATCTAAGAACACAGAGAAATCAACTGGTGGAGG
TGGAAATGGAAGTAAAAATTGGTCAGAAGATGATCTACAATTACTAATTAAAGCTGTGAATCTGTTCCCT
GCTGGAACAAATTCAAGATGGGAAGTTATTGCTAATTACATGAACATACATTCTTCCTCTGGAGTCAAAA
GAACTGCCAAAGATGTTATTGGCAAAGCAAAGAGTCTCCAAAAACTTGACCCTCATCAAAAAGATGACAT
AAATAAAAAGGCATTTGATAAGTTCAAAAAAGAACATGGAGTGGTACCTCAAGCAGACAACGCAACGCCT
TCAGAACGATTTGAAGGTCCATATACAGACTTCACCCCTTGGACAACAGAAGAACAGAAGCTTTTGGAAC
AAGCTTTGAAAACATACCCAGTAAATACACCTGAAAGATGGGAAAAAATAGCAGAAGCGGTGCCTGGCAG
GACAAAGAAGGACTGCATGAAACGATACAAGGAACTTGTCGAGATGGTAAAAGCAAAGAAAGCTGCTCAA
GAACAAGTGCTGAATGCAAGTAGAGCCAAGAAATAGTAATGAACTAGTCCGTAACTTGAAAGTATTTCGA
TTTCTTGGCTTTATATATCTTGTGGAAAGGACGACAAGTTCTCGCATGTTAACTCCGT
