>Addgene plasmid #142709 | TFORF0906 | depositor partial sequence | sequence record 280266 | Barcode
CAAGTTCTCGCATGTTAACTCCGT
